Addgene plasmid #198557: SpCas9-NRCH-CGBE1
Purpose: Expresses human codon-optimized SpCas9-NRCH-CGBE1 and blasticidin resistance: EFS promoter-SpCas9-NRCH-CGBE1-NLS-FLAG-P2A-BSD
Depositing lab: Hyongbum Kim. Depositing organization: Yonsei University Health System. Publication: Deep learning models to predict the editing efficiencies and outcomes of diverse base editors. Kim N, Choi S, Kim S, Song M, Seo JH, Min S, Park J, Cho SR, Kim HH. Nat Biotechnol. 2024 Mar;42(3):484-497. doi: 10.1038/s41587-023-01792-x PubMed 37188916.
Backbone
  Vector backbone: pFUGW
  Total vector size (bp): 14412
  Vector type: Mammalian Expression, Lentiviral, CRISPR
  Selectable markers: Blasticidin
Growth in bacteria
  Bacterial resistance: Ampicillin, 100 μg/mL
  Growth temperature: 37°C
  Growth strain: NEB Stable
  Copy number: Unknown
Gene/Insert
  Gene/Insert name: SpCas9-NRCH-CGBE1
  Species: H. sapiens (human)
  Insert size (bp): 6204
  Promoter: EFS
  Tag / fusion protein: NLS (C terminal on insert); FLAG (C terminal on insert); BSD (C terminal on insert)
  Cloning method: Gibson Cloning
  Sequencing primers: 5′ 5' - ggtcttgaaaggagtgggaattgg - 3'; 3′ 5' - CAGGTCGCTTGTCGCCTCC - 3'
Terms and licenses: Academic/Nonprofit Terms; Industry Terms: Not Available to Industry
How to cite: SpCas9-NRCH-CGBE1 was a gift from Hyongbum Kim (Addgene plasmid # 198557 ; http://n2t.net/addgene:198557 ; RRID:Addgene_198557)
