[The description below was written by a language model from this plasmid's Addgene catalogue record and pLannotate feature annotations shown in this document.]
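Description:
SpCas9-NRCH-CGBE1 is a lentiviral transfer plasmid of about 14.4 kb, built on the pFUGW backbone, for stable expression of a C-to-G base editor in mammalian cells. It is propagated in E. coli through a high-copy ColE1/pUC-type origin with ampicillin resistance. The backbone also carries an f1 origin, an SV40 origin and an EM7-driven bleomycin/Zeocin resistance cassette. The viral portion has a CMV enhancer/promoter fused to a truncated HIV-1 5' LTR, which drives genomic RNA production in packaging cells. This is followed by the Ψ packaging signal with a gag fragment, the RRE for Rev-dependent nuclear export, and the cPPT/CTS. Downstream of the cargo lie a WPRE, which enhances transcript expression, a truncated 3' LTR and a bGH polyadenylation signal.

The payload is a single open reading frame driven by the EFS (EF-1α core) promoter. According to the feature table it comprises, in order, E. coli uracil DNA glycosylase (ung), rat APOBEC1 cytidine deaminase and a Streptococcus pyogenes Cas9 domain. The record identifies this Cas9 as the NRCH PAM variant, human codon-optimized. It is followed by a C-terminal NLS and FLAG tag, then a P2A peptide and blasticidin S deaminase. In the CGBE design, the deaminase converts a targeted cytosine to uracil and the glycosylase excises it, a process that favours C-to-G outcomes, while the NRCH variant changes which PAM sequences can be targeted. The P2A site lets the editor and the blasticidin marker be produced from one transcript, so transduced cells can be selected. No guide RNA cassette is annotated, so the guide must be supplied separately. The plasmid was deposited with a study that built deep learning models to predict base editor efficiencies and outcomes.
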