Features (pLannotate 1.2.2; 36 found; start..end, strand, type, name):
    119..498     +  enhancer       CMV enhancer: human cytomegalovirus immediate early enhancer
    499..698     +  promoter       CMV promoter: human cytomegalovirus (CMV) immediate early promoter
    716..896     +  LTR            5' LTR (truncated): truncated 5' long terminal repeat (LTR) from HIV-1
    943..1068    +  misc_feature   HIV-1 Ψ: packaging signal of human immunodeficiency virus type 1
   1052..1415    +  CDS            HIV-1 gag (fragment): gag protein from human immunodeficiency virus 1; gag
   1561..1794    +  misc_feature   RRE: The Rev response element (RRE) of HIV-1 allows for Rev-dependent mRNA export from the nucleus to the cytoplasm.
   2171..2271    +  CDS            Rev (fragment): human immunodeficiency virus 1 (HIV-1) Rev protein; rev; enhances nuclear export of unspliced and incompletely spliced viral mRNAs
   2321..2438    +  misc_feature   cPPT/CTS: central polypurine tract and central termination sequence of HIV-1
   2487..2505    +  CDS            small t antigen (fragment): SV40 (simian virus 40) small t antigen
   2531..2742    +  promoter       EF-1α core promoter: core promoter for human elongation factor EF-1α
   2814..3497    +  CDS            ung: UNG_ECOLI - Experimental evidence at protein level: Swiss-Prot protein existence level 1. Excises uracil residues from the DNA which can arise as a result of misincorporation of dUMP residues by DNA polymerase or due to deamination of cytosine. From Escherichia coli (strain K12).
   3528..4211    +  CDS            Apobec1: ABEC1_RAT - Experimental evidence at protein level: Swiss-Prot protein existence level 1. Catalytic component of the apolipoprotein B mRNA editing enzyme complex which is responsible for the postranscriptional editing of a CAA codon for Gln to a UAA codon for stop in the APOB mRNA. May also play a role in the epigenetic regulation of gene expression by participating in DNA demethylation. From Rattus norvegicus (Rat).
   4308..8408    +  CDS            Cas9: Cas9 (Csn1) endonuclease from the Streptococcus pyogenes Type II CRISPR/Cas system generates RNA-guided double strand breaks in DNA
   8562..8960    +  CDS            BSD: blasticidin S deaminase; Aspergillus terreus BSD; confers resistance to blasticidin
   8961..8982    +  misc_feature   MCS (fragment): pBluescript multiple cloning site
   8985..9573    +  misc_feature   WPRE: woodchuck hepatitis virus posttranscriptional regulatory element
   9510..10091   +  CDS            nef (fragment): NEF_HV1H2 - Experimental evidence at protein level: Swiss-Prot protein existence level 1. Extracellular Nef protein targets CD4(+) T-lymphocytes for apoptosis by interacting with CXCR4 surface receptors. From Human immunodeficiency virus type 1 group M subtype B (isolate HXB2) (HIV-1).
  10098..10278   +  LTR            5' LTR (truncated): truncated 5' long terminal repeat (LTR) from HIV-1
  10310..10534   +  polyA_signal   bGH poly(A) signal: bovine growth hormone polyadenylation signal
  10538..10559   +  promoter       SV40 promoter (fragment): SV40 enhancer and early promoter
  10580..11008   +  rep_origin     f1 ori (sequence partly withheld): f1 bacteriophage origin of replication; arrow indicates direction of (+) strand synthesis
  11035..11106   +  promoter       SV40 promoter (fragment): SV40 enhancer and early promoter
  11107..11178   +  promoter       SV40 promoter (fragment): SV40 enhancer and early promoter
  11182..11316   +  rep_origin     SV40 ori: SV40 origin of replication
  11378..11425   +  promoter       EM7 promoter: synthetic bacterial promoter&nbsp
  11444..11818   +  CDS            BleoR: antibiotic-binding protein; Sh ble from Streptoalloteichus hindustanus; confers resistance to bleomycin, phleomycin, and Zeocin™
  11828..11953   +  CDS            ble (fragment): BLE_KLEPN - Experimental evidence at protein level: Swiss-Prot protein existence level 1. Binding protein with a strong affinity to the bleomycin family of antibiotics. Binds to CL990; an antimitotic-antibiotic compound. From Klebsiella pneumoniae.
  11948..12069   +  polyA_signal   SV40 poly(A) signal: SV40 polyadenylation signal
  12140..12162   -  protein_bind   lac operator (fragment): The lac repressor binds to the lac operator to inhibit transcription in E. coli. This inhibition can be relieved by adding lactose or isopropyl-β-D-thiogalactopyranoside (IPTG). lac repressor encoded by lacI
  12166..12196   -  promoter       lac promoter: promoter for the E. coli lac operon
  12211..12232   -  protein_bind   CAP binding site: CAP binding activates transcription in the presence of cAMP. E. coli catabolite activator protein
  12245..12337   -  CDS            lacI (fragment): lac repressor; lacI; The lac repressor binds to the lac operator to inhibit transcription in E. coli. This inhibition can be relieved by adding lactose or isopropyl-β-D-thiogalactopyranoside (IPTG).
  12520..13108   -  rep_origin     ori: high-copy-number ColE1/pMB1/pBR322/pUC origin of replication
  13279..14139   -  CDS            AmpR: β-lactamase; bla; confers resistance to ampicillin, carbenicillin, and related antibiotics
  14140..14244   -  promoter       AmpR promoter: bla
  14303..14355   -  misc_feature   bom (fragment): basis of mobility region from pBR322
>Addgene plasmid #198557 | SpCas9-NRCH-CGBE1 | addgene full sequence | sequence record 388917 | Addgene NGS Result
TGCGCGAGCAAAATTTAAGCTACAACAAGGCAAGGCTTGACCGACAATTGCATGAAGAATCTGCTTAGGG
TTAGGCGTTTTGCGCTGCTTCGCGATGTACGGGCCAGATATACGCGTTGACATTGATTATTGACTAGTTA
TTAATAGTAATCAATTACGGGGTCATTAGTTCATAGCCCATATATGGAGTTCCGCGTTACATAACTTACG
GTAAATGGCCCGCCTGGCTGACCGCCCAACGACCCCCGCCCATTGACGTCAATAATGACGTATGTTCCCA
TAGTAACGCCAATAGGGACTTTCCATTGACGTCAATGGGTGGAGTATTTACGGTAAACTGCCCACTTGGC
AGTACATCAAGTGTATCATATGCCAAGTACGCCCCCTATTGACGTCAATGACGGTAAATGGCCCGCCTGG
CATTATGCCCAGTACATGACCTTATGGGACTTTCCTACTTGGCAGTACATCTACGTATTAGTCATCGCTA
TTACCATGGTGATGCGGTTTTGGCAGTACATCAATGGGCGTGGATAGCGGTTTGACTCACGGGGATTTCC
AAGTCTCCACCCCATTGACGTCAATGGGAGTTTGTTTTGGCACCAAAATCAACGGGACTTTCCAAAATGT
CGTAACAACTCCGCCCCATTGACGCAAATGGGCGGTAGGCGTGTACGGTGGGAGGTCTATATAAGCAGCG
CGTTTTGCCTGTACTGGGTCTCTCTGGTTAGACCAGATCTGAGCCTGGGAGCTCTCTGGCTAACTAGGGA
ACCCACTGCTTAAGCCTCAATAAAGCTTGCCTTGAGTGCTTCAAGTAGTGTGTGCCCGTCTGTTGTGTGA
CTCTGGTAACTAGAGATCCCTCAGACCCTTTTAGTCAGTGTGGAAAATCTCTAGCAGTGGCGCCCGAACA
GGGACTTGAAAGCGAAAGGGAAACCAGAGGAGCTCTCTCGACGCAGGACTCGGCTTGCTGAAGCGCGCAC
GGCAAGAGGCGAGGGGCGGCGACTGGTGAGTACGCCAAAAATTTTGACTAGCGGAGGCTAGAAGGAGAGA
GATGGGTGCGAGAGCGTCAGTATTAAGCGGGGGAGAATTAGATCGCGATGGGAAAAAATTCGGTTAAGGC
CAGGGGGAAAGAAAAAATATAAATTAAAACATATAGTATGGGCAAGCAGGGAGCTAGAACGATTCGCAGT
TAATCCTGGCCTGTTAGAAACATCAGAAGGCTGTAGACAAATACTGGGACAGCTACAACCATCCCTTCAG
ACAGGATCAGAAGAACTTAGATCATTATATAATACAGTAGCAACCCTCTATTGTGTGCATCAAAGGATAG
AGATAAAAGACACCAAGGAAGCTTTAGACAAGATAGAGGAAGAGCAAAACAAAAGTAAGACCACCGCACA
GCAAGCGGCCGCTGATCTTCAGACCTGGAGGAGGAGATATGAGGGACAATTGGAGAAGTGAATTATATAA
ATATAAAGTAGTAAAAATTGAACCATTAGGAGTAGCACCCACCAAGGCAAAGAGAAGAGTGGTGCAGAGA
GAAAAAAGAGCAGTGGGAATAGGAGCTTTGTTCCTTGGGTTCTTGGGAGCAGCAGGAAGCACTATGGGCG
CAGCGTCAATGACGCTGACGGTACAGGCCAGACAATTATTGTCTGGTATAGTGCAGCAGCAGAACAATTT
GCTGAGGGCTATTGAGGCGCAACAGCATCTGTTGCAACTCACAGTCTGGGGCATCAAGCAGCTCCAGGCA
AGAATCCTGGCTGTGGAAAGATACCTAAAGGATCAACAGCTCCTGGGGATTTGGGGTTGCTCTGGAAAAC
TCATTTGCACCACTGCTGTGCCTTGGAATGCTAGTTGGAGTAATAAATCTCTGGAACAGATTTGGAATCA
CACGACCTGGATGGAGTGGGACAGAGAAATTAACAATTACACAAGCTTAATACACTCCTTAATTGAAGAA
TCGCAAAACCAGCAAGAAAAGAATGAACAAGAATTATTGGAATTAGATAAATGGGCAAGTTTGTGGAATT
GGTTTAACATAACAAATTGGCTGTGGTATATAAAATTATTCATAATGATAGTAGGAGGCTTGGTAGGTTT
AAGAATAGTTTTTGCTGTACTTTCTATAGTGAATAGAGTTAGGCAGGGATATTCACCATTATCGTTTCAG
ACCCACCTCCCAACCCCGAGGGGACCCGACAGGCCCGAAGGAATAGAAGAAGAAGGTGGAGAGAGAGACA
GAGACAGATCCATTCGATTAGTGAACGGATCGGCACTGCGTGCGCCAATTCTGCAGACAAATGGCAGTAT
TCATCCACAATTTTAAAAGAAAAGGGGGGATTGGGGGGTACAGTGCAGGGGAAAGAATAGTAGACATAAT
AGCAACAGACATACAAACTAAAGAATTACAAAAACAAATTACAAAAATTCAAAATTTTCGGGTTTATTAC
AGGGACAGCAGAGATCCAGTTTGGTTAATTAGCTAGCTAGGTCTTGAAAGGAGTGGGAATTGGCTCCGGT
GCCCGTCAGTGGGCAGAGCGCACATCGCCCACAGTCCCCGAGAAGTTGGGGGGAGGGGTCGGCAATTGAT
CCGGTGCCTAGAGAAGGTGGCGCGGGGTAAACTGGGAAAGTGATGTCGTGTACTGGCTCCGCCTTTTTCC
CGAGGGTGGGGGAGAACCGTATATAAGTGCAGTAGTCGCCGTGAACGTTCTTTTTCGCAACGGGTTTGCC
GCCAGAACACAGGACCGGTTGCCACCATGAAACGGACAGCCGACGGAAGCGAGTTCGAGTCACCAAAGAA
GAAGCGGAAAGTCGCCAACGAACTGACCTGGCACGACGTGCTGGCCGAAGAGAAGCAGCAGCCCTATTTC
CTTAACACCCTGCAGACCGTGGCCAGCGAGCGGCAGAGCGGCGTGACCATCTACCCCCCACAGAAAGACG
TGTTTAACGCCTTCCGCTTCACAGAGCTGGGCGACGTGAAGGTGGTGATCCTGGGCCAGGACCCCTACCA
CGGCCCCGGCCAGGCCCATGGTCTGGCCTTCAGCGTGCGGCCCGGCATCGCCATCCCCCCCAGCCTGCTG
AACATGTATAAGGAGCTGGAAAACACCATCCCCGGCTTCACCCGGCCCAATCACGGCTACCTGGAGAGCT
GGGCGCGGCAGGGCGTGCTGCTGCTCAACACCGTGCTGACGGTACGGGCCGGCCAGGCGCATAGCCACGC
CAGCCTGGGCTGGGAGACCTTCACCGATAAGGTGATCAGCCTGATCAACCAGCACCGGGAGGGCGTGGTG
TTTCTGCTGTGGGGCAGCCATGCCCAGAAGAAAGGCGCCATCATCGACAAGCAGCGGCATCATGTGCTGA
AAGCCCCCCACCCCAGCCCCCTTAGCGCCCACCGGGGCTTCTTCGGCTGCAACCATTTCGTGCTGGCCAA
TCAGTGGCTGGAACAACGGGGCGAGACCCCCATTGACTGGATGCCCGTGTTGCCCGCCGAGAGCGAGAGC
GGCGGGAGCGGCGGGAGCGGGGGGAGCTCCTCAGAGACTGGGCCTGTCGCCGTCGATCCAACCCTGCGCC
GCCGGATTGAACCTCACGAGTTTGAAGTGTTCTTTGACCCCCGGGAGCTGGCCAAGGAGACATGCCTGCT
GTACGAGATCAACTGGGGAGGCAGGCACTCCATCTGGAGGCACACCTCTCAGAACACAAATAAGCACGTG
GAGGTGAACTTCATCGAGAAGTTTACCACAGAGCGGTACTTCTGCCCCAATACCAGATGTAGCATCACAT
GGTTTCTGAGCTGGTCCCCTTGCGGAGAGTGTAGCAGGGCCATCACCGAGTTCCTGTCCAGATATCCACA
CGTGACACTGTTTATCTACATCGCCAGGCTGTATCACCACGCAGACCCAAGGAATAGGCAGGGCCTGCGC
GATCTGATCAGCTCCGGCGTGACCATCCAGATCATGACAGAGCAGGAGTCCGGCTACTGCTGGCGGAACT
TCGTGAATTATTCTCCTAGCAACGAGGCCCACTGGCCTAGGTACCCACACCTGTGGGTGCGCCTGTACGT
GCTGGAGCTGTATTGCATCATCCTGGGCCTGCCCCCTTGTCTGAATATCCTGCGGAGAAAGCAGCCCCAG
CTGACCTTCTTTACAATCGCCCTGCAGTCTTGTCACTATCAGAGGCTGCCACCCCACATCCTGTGGGCCA
CAGGCCTGAAGTCTGGAGGATCTAGCGGAGGATCCTCTGGCAGCGAGACACCAGGAACAAGCGAGTCAGC
AACACCAGAGAGCAGTGGCGGCAGCAGCGGCGGCAGCGACAAGAAGTACAGCATCGGCCTGGCCATCGGC
ACCAACTCTGTGGGCTGGGCCGTGATCACCGACGAGTACAAGGTGCCCAGCAAGAAATTCAAGGTGCTGG
GCAACACCGACCGGCACAGCATCAAGAAGAACCTGATCGGAGCCCTGCTGTTCGACAGCGGCGAAACAGC
CGAGGCCACCCGGCTGAAGAGAACCGCCAGAAGAAGATACACCAGACGGAAGAACCGGATCTGCTATCTG
CAAGAGATCTTCAGCAACGAGATGGCCAAGGTGGACGACAGCTTCTTCCACAGACTGGAAGAGTCCTTCC
TGGTGGAAGAGGATAAGAAGCACGAGCGGCACCCCATCTTCGGCAACATCGTGGACGAGGTGGCCTACCA
CGAGAAGTACCCCACCATCTACCACCTGAGAAAGAAACTGGTGGACAGCACCGACAAGGCCGACCTGCGG
CTGATCTATCTGGCCCTGGCCCACATGATCAAGTTCCGGGGCCACTTCCTGATCGAGGGCGACCTGAACC
CCGACAACAGCGACGTGGACAAGCTGTTCATCCAGCTGGTGCAGACCTACAACCAGCTGTTCGAGGAAAA
CCCCATCAACGCCAGCGGCGTGGACGCCAAGGCCATCCTGTCTGCCAGACTGAGCAAGAGCAGACGGCTG
GAAAATCTGATCGCCCAGCTGCCCGGCGAGAAGAAGAATGGCCTGTTCGGAAACCTGATTGCCCTGAGCC
TGGGCCTGACCCCCAACTTCAAGAGCAACTTCGACCTGGCCGAGGATGCCAAACTGCAGCTGAGCAAGGA
CACCTACGACGACGACCTGGACAACCTGCTGGCCCAGATCGGCGACCAGTACGCCGACCTGTTTCTGGCC
GCCAAGAACCTGTCCGACGCCATCCTGCTGAGCGACATCCTGAGAGTGAACACCGAGATCACCAAGGCCC
CCCTGAGCGCCTCTATGGTGAAGAGATACGACGAGCACCACCAGGACCTGACCCTGCTGAAAGCTCTCGT
GCGGCAGCAGCTGCCTGAGAAGTACAAAGAGATTTTCTTCGACCAGAGCAAGAACGGCTACGCCGGCTAC
ATTGACGGCGGAGCCAGCCAGGAAGAGTTCTACAAGTTCATCAAGCCCATCCTGGAAAAGATGGACGGCA
CCGAGGAACTGCTCGTGAAGCTGAACAGAGAGGACCTGCTGCGGAAGCAGCGGACCTTCGACAACGGCAT
CATCCCCCACCAGATCCACCTGGGAGAGCTGCACGCCATTCTGCGGCGGCAGGGCGATTTTTACCCATTC
CTGAAGGACAACCGGGAAAAGATCGAGAAGATCCTGACCTTCCGCATCCCCTACTACGTGGGCCCTCTGG
CCAGGGGAAACAGCAGATTCGCCTGGATGACCAGAAAGAGCGAGGAAACCATCACCCCCTGGAACTTCGA
GGAAGTGGTGGACAAGGGCGCTTCCGCCCAGAGCTTCATCGAGCGGATGACCAACTTCGATAAGAACCTG
CCCAACGAGAAGGTGCTGCCCAAGCACAGCCTGCTGTACGAGTACTTCACCGTGTATAACGAGCTGACCA
AAGTGAAATACGTGACCGAGGGAATGAGAAAGCCCGCCTTCCTGAGCGGCGAGCAGAAAAAGGCCATCGT
GGACCTGCTGTTCAAGACCAACCGGAAAGTGACCGTGAAGCAGCTGAAAGAGGACTACTTCAAGAAAATC
GAGTGCTTCGACTCCGTGGAAATCTCCGGCGTGGAAGATCGGTTCAACGCCTCCCTGGGCACATACCACG
ATCTGCTGAAAATTATCAAGGACAAGGACTTCCTGGACAATGAGGAAAACGAGGACATTCTGGAAGATAT
CGTGCTGACCCTGACACTGTTTGAGGACAGAGAGATGATCGAGGAACGGCTGAAAACCTATGCCCACCTG
TTCGACGACAAAGTGATGAAGCAGCTGAAGCGGCTGAGATACACCGGCTGGGGCAGGCTGAGCCGGAAGC
TGATCAACGGCATCCGGGACAAGCAGTCCGGCAAGACAATCCTGGATTTCCTGAAGTCCGACGGCTTCGC
CAACAGAAACTTCATGCAGCTGATCCACGACGACAGCCTGACCTTTAAAGAGGACATCCAGAAAGCCCAG
GTGTCCGGCCAGGGCGATAGCCTGCACGAGCACATTGCCAATCTGGCCGGCAGCCCCGCCATTAAGAAGG
GCATCCTGCAGACAGTGAAGGTGGTGGACGAGCTCGTGAAAGTGATGGGCGGCCACAAGCCCGAGAACAT
CGTGATCGAAATGGCCAGAGAGAACCAGACCACCCAGAAGGGACAGAAGAACAGCCGCGAGAGAATGAAG
CGGATCGAAGAGGGCATCAAAGAGCTGGGCAGCCAGATCCTGAAAGAACACCCCGTGGAAAACACCCAGC
TGCAGAACGAGAAGCTGTACCTGTACTACCTGCAGAATGGGCGGGATATGTACGTGGACCAGGAACTGGA
CATCAACCGGCTGTCCGACTACGATGTGGACCATATCGTGCCTCAGAGCTTTCTGAAGGACGACTCCATC
GACAACAAGGTGCTGACCAGAAGCGACAAGAACCGGGGCAAGAGCGACAACGTGCCCTCCGAAGAGGTCG
TGAAGAAGATGAAGAACTACTGGCGGCAGCTGCTGAACGCCAAGCTGATTACCCAGAGAAAGTTCGACAA
TCTGACCAAGGCCGAGAGAGGCGGCCTGAGCGAACTGGATAAGGCCGGCTTCATCAAGAGACAGCTGGTG
GAAACCCGGCAGATCACAAAGCACGTGGCACAGATCCTGGACTCCCGGATGAACACTAAGTACGACGAGA
ATGACAAGCTGATCCGGGAAGTGAAAGTGATCACCCTGAAGTCCAAGCTGGTGTCCGATTTCCGGAAGGA
TTTCCAGTTTTACAAAGTGCGCGAGATCAACAACTACCACCACGCCCACGACGCCTACCTGAACGCCGTC
GTGGGAACCGCCCTGATCAAAAAGTACCCTAAGCTGGAAAGCGAGTTCGTGTACGGCGACTACAAGGTGT
ACGACGTGCGGAAGATGATCGCCAAGAGCGAGCAGGAAATCGGCAAGGCTACCGCCAAGTACTTCTTCTA
CAGCAACATCATGAACTTTTTCAAGACCGAGATTACCCTGGCCAACGGCGAGATCCGGAAGCGGCCTCTG
ATCGAGACAAACGGCGAAACCGGGGAGATCGTGTGGGATAAGGGCCGGGATTTTGCCACCGTGCGGAAAG
TGCTGAGCATGCCCCAAGTGAATATCGTGAAAAAGACCGAGGTGCAGACAGGCGGCTTCAGCAAAGAGTC
TATCCTGCCCAAGGGCAACAGCGATAAGCTGATCGCCAGAAAGAAGGACTGGGACCCTAAGAAGTACGGC
GGCTTCAACAGCCCCACCGTGGCCTATTCTGTGCTGGTGGTGGCCAAAGTGGAAAAGGGCAAGTCCAAGA
AACTGAAGAGTGTGAAAGAGCTACTGGGGATCACCATCATGGAAAGAAGCAGCTTCGAGAAGAATCCCAT
CGACTTTCTGGAAGCCAAGGGCTACAAAGAAGTGAAAAAGGACCTGATCATCAAGCTGCCTAAGTACTCC
CTGTTCGAGCTGGAAAACGGCCGGAAGAGAATGCTGGCCTCTGCCGGCGTGCTGCAGAAGGGAAACGAAC
TGGCCCTGCCCTCCAAATATGTGAACTTCCTGTACCTGGCCAGCCACTATGAGAAGCTGAAGGGCTCCCC
CGAGGATAATGAGCAGAAACAGCTGTTTGTGGAACAGCACAAGCACTACCTGGACGAGATCATCGAGCAG
ATCAGCGAGTTCTCCAAGAGAGTGATCCTGGCCGACGCTAATCTGGACAAAGTGCTGTCCGCCTACAACA
AGCACCGGGATAAGCCCATCAGAGAGCAGGCCGAGAATATCATCCACCTGTTTACCCTGACCAATCTGGG
AGCCCCTGCCGCCTTCAAGTACTTTGACACCACCATCAACCGGAAGCAGTACAACACCACCAAAGAGGTG
CTGGACGCCACCCTGATCCGGCAGAGCATCACCGGCCTGTACGAGACACGGATCGACCTGTCTCAGCTGG
GAGGCGACTCTGGCGGCTCAAAAAGAACCGCCGACGGCAGCGAATTCGAGCCCAAGAAGAAGAGGAAAGT
CGATTACAAAGACGATGACGATAAGGGATCCGGCGCAACAAACTTCTCTCTGCTGAAACAAGCCGGAGAT
GTCGAAGAGAATCCTGGACCGATGGCCAAGCCTTTGTCTCAAGAAGAATCCACCCTCATTGAAAGAGCAA
CGGCTACAATCAACAGCATCCCCATCTCTGAAGACTACAGCGTCGCCAGCGCAGCTCTCTCTAGCGACGG
CCGCATCTTCACTGGTGTCAATGTATATCATTTTACTGGGGGACCTTGTGCAGAACTCGTGGTGCTGGGC
ACTGCTGCTGCTGCGGCAGCTGGCAACCTGACTTGTATCGTCGCGATCGGAAATGAGAACAGGGGCATCT
TGAGCCCCTGCGGACGGTGCCGACAGGTGCTTCTCGATCTGCATCCTGGGATCAAAGCCATAGTGAAGGA
CAGTGATGGACAGCCGACGGCAGTTGGGATTCGTGAATTGCTGCCCTCTGGTTATGTGTGGGAGGGCTAA
GAATTCGATATCAAGCTTATCGGTAATCAACCTCTGGATTACAAAATTTGTGAAAGATTGACTGGTATTC
TTAACTATGTTGCTCCTTTTACGCTATGTGGATACGCTGCTTTAATGCCTTTGTATCATGCTATTGCTTC
CCGTATGGCTTTCATTTTCTCCTCCTTGTATAAATCCTGGTTGCTGTCTCTTTATGAGGAGTTGTGGCCC
GTTGTCAGGCAACGTGGCGTGGTGTGCACTGTGTTTGCTGACGCAACCCCCACTGGTTGGGGCATTGCCA
CCACCTGTCAGCTCCTTTCCGGGACTTTCGCTTTCCCCCTCCCTATTGCCACGGCGGAACTCATCGCCGC
CTGCCTTGCCCGCTGCTGGACAGGGGCTCGGCTGTTGGGCACTGACAATTCCGTGGTGTTGTCGGGGAAA
TCATCGTCCTTTCCTTGGCTGCTCGCCTGTGTTGCCACCTGGATTCTGCGCGGGACGTCCTTCTGCTACG
TCCCTTCGGCCCTCAATCCAGCGGACCTTCCTTCCCGCGGCCTGCTGCCGGCTCTGCGGCCTCTTCCGCG
TCTTCGCCTTCGCCCTCAGACGAGTCGGATCTCCCTTTGGGCCGCCTCCCCGCATCGATACCGTCGACCT
CGAGACCTAGAAAAACATGGAGCAATCACAAGTAGCAATACAGCAGCTACCAATGCTGATTGTGCCTGGC
TAGAAGCACAAGAGGAGGAGGAGGTGGGTTTTCCAGTCACACCTCAGGTACCTTTAAGACCAATGACTTA
CAAGGCAGCTGTAGATCTTAGCCACTTTTTAAAAGAAAAGGGGGGACTGGAAGGGCTAATTCACTCCCAA
CGAAGACAAGATATCCTTGATCTGTGGATCTACCACACACAAGGCTACTTCCCTGATTGGCAGAACTACA
CACCAGGGCCAGGGATCAGATATCCACTGACCTTTGGATGGTGCTACAAGCTAGTACCAGTTGAGCAAGA
GAAGGTAGAAGAAGCCAATGAAGGAGAGAACACCCGCTTGTTACACCCTGTGAGCCTGCATGGGATGGAT
GACCCGGAGAGAGAAGTATTAGAGTGGAGGTTTGACAGCCGCCTAGCATTTCATCACATGGCCCGAGAGC
TGCATCCGGACTGTACTGGGTCTCTCTGGTTAGACCAGATCTGAGCCTGGGAGCTCTCTGGCTAACTAGG
GAACCCACTGCTTAAGCCTCAATAAAGCTTGCCTTGAGTGCTTCAAGTAGTGTGTGCCCGTCTGTTGTGT
GACTCTGGTAACTAGAGATCCCTCAGACCCTTTTAGTCAGTGTGGAAAATCTCTAGCAGGGCCCGTTTAA
ACCCGCTGATCAGCCTCGACTGTGCCTTCTAGTTGCCAGCCATCTGTTGTTTGCCCCTCCCCCGTGCCTT
CCTTGACCCTGGAAGGTGCCACTCCCACTGTCCTTTCCTAATAAAATGAGGAAATTGCATCGCATTGTCT
GAGTAGGTGTCATTCTATTCTGGGGGGTGGGGTGGGGCAGGACAGCAAGGGGGAGGATTGGGAAGACAAT
AGCAGGCATGCTGGGGATGCGGTGGGCTCTATGGCTTCTGAGGCGGAAAGAACCAGCTGGGGCTCTAGGG
GGTATCCCC
[124 nt withheld, positions 10580-10703]
C
[91 nt withheld, positions 10705-10795]
A
[49 nt withheld, positions 10797-10845]
CCTTTGACGTTGGAGTCCACGTTCTTT
[37 nt withheld, positions 10873-10909]
ACCCTATCTCGGTCTATTCTTTTGATTTATAAGGGATTTTGCCGATTTCGGCCTATTGGTTAAAAAATGA
GCTGATTTAACAAAAATTTAACGCGAATTAATTCTGTGGAATGTGTGTCAGTTAGGGTGTGGAAAGTCCC
CAGGCTCCCCAGCAGGCAGAAGTATGCAAAGCATGCATCTCAATTAGTCAGCAACCAGGTGTGGAAAGTC
CCCAGGCTCCCCAGCAGGCAGAAGTATGCAAAGCATGCATCTCAATTAGTCAGCAACCATAGTCCCGCCC
CTAACTCCGCCCAGTTCCGCCCATTCTCCGCCCCATGGCTGACTAATTTTTTTTATTTATGCAGAGGCCG
AGGCCGCCTCTGCCTCTGAGCTATTCCAGAAGTAGTGAGGAGGCTTTTTTGGAGGCCTAGGCTTTTGCAA
AAAGCTCCCGGGAGCTTGTATATCCATTTTCGGATCTGATCAGCACGTGTTGACAATTAATCATCGGCAT
AGTATATCGGCATAGTATAATACGACAAGGTGAGGAACTAAACCATGGCCAAGTTGACCAGTGCCGTTCC
GGTGCTCACCGCGCGCGACGTCGCCGGAGCGGTCGAGTTCTGGACCGACCGGCTCGGGTTCTCCCGGGAC
TTCGTGGAGGACGACTTCGCCGGTGTGGTCCGGGACGACGTGACCCTGTTCATCAGCGCGGTCCAGGACC
AGGTGGTGCCGGACAACACCCTGGCCTGGGTGTGGGTGCGCGGCCTGGACGAGCTGTACGCCGAGTGGTC
GGAGGTCGTGTCCACGAACTTCCGGGACGCCTCCGGGCCGGCCATGACCGAGATCGGCGAGCAGCCGTGG
GGGCGGGAGTTCGCCCTGCGCGACCCGGCCGGCAACTGCGTGCACTTCGTGGCCGAGGAGCAGGACTGAC
ACGTGCTACGAGATTTCGATTCCACCGCCGCCTTCTATGAAAGGTTGGGCTTCGGAATCGTTTTCCGGGA
CGCCGGCTGGATGATCCTCCAGCGCGGGGATCTCATGCTGGAGTTCTTCGCCCACCCCAACTTGTTTATT
GCAGCTTATAATGGTTACAAATAAAGCAATAGCATCACAAATTTCACAAATAAAGCATTTTTTTCACTGC
ATTCTAGTTGTGGTTTGTCCAAACTCATCAATGTATCTTATCATGTCTGTATACCGTCGACCTCTAGCTA
GAGCTTGGCGTAATCATGGTCATAGCTGTTTCCTGTGTGAAATTGTTATCCGCTCACAATTCCACACAAC
ATACGAGCCGGAAGCATAAAGTGTAAAGCCTGGGGTGCCTAATGAGTGAGCTAACTCACATTAATTGCGT
TGCGCTCACTGCCCGCTTTCCAGTCGGGAAACCTGTCGTGCCAGCTGCATTAATGAATCGGCCAACGCGC
GGGGAGAGGCGGTTTGCGTATTGGGCGCTCTTCCGCTTCCTCGCTCACTGACTCGCTGCGCTCGGTCGTT
CGGCTGCGGCGAGCGGTATCAGCTCACTCAAAGGCGGTAATACGGTTATCCACAGAATCAGGGGATAACG
CAGGAAAGAACATGTGAGCAAAAGGCCAGCAAAAGGCCAGGAACCGTAAAAAGGCCGCGTTGCTGGCGTT
TTTCCATAGGCTCCGCCCCCCTGACGAGCATCACAAAAATCGACGCTCAAGTCAGAGGTGGCGAAACCCG
ACAGGACTATAAAGATACCAGGCGTTTCCCCCTGGAAGCTCCCTCGTGCGCTCTCCTGTTCCGACCCTGC
CGCTTACCGGATACCTGTCCGCCTTTCTCCCTTCGGGAAGCGTGGCGCTTTCTCATAGCTCACGCTGTAG
GTATCTCAGTTCGGTGTAGGTCGTTCGCTCCAAGCTGGGCTGTGTGCACGAACCCCCCGTTCAGCCCGAC
CGCTGCGCCTTATCCGGTAACTATCGTCTTGAGTCCAACCCGGTAAGACACGACTTATCGCCACTGGCAG
CAGCCACTGGTAACAGGATTAGCAGAGCGAGGTATGTAGGCGGTGCTACAGAGTTCTTGAAGTGGTGGCC
TAACTACGGCTACACTAGAAGAACAGTATTTGGTATCTGCGCTCTGCTGAAGCCAGTTACCTTCGGAAAA
AGAGTTGGTAGCTCTTGATCCGGCAAACAAACCACCGCTGGTAGCGGTGGTTTTTTTGTTTGCAAGCAGC
AGATTACGCGCAGAAAAAAAGGATCTCAAGAAGATCCTTTGATCTTTTCTACGGGGTCTGACGCTCAGTG
GAACGAAAACTCACGTTAAGGGATTTTGGTCATGAGATTATCAAAAAGGATCTTCACCTAGATCCTTTTA
AATTAAAAATGAAGTTTTAAATCAATCTAAAGTATATATGAGTAAACTTGGTCTGACAGTTACCAATGCT
TAATCAGTGAGGCACCTATCTCAGCGATCTGTCTATTTCGTTCATCCATAGTTGCCTGACTCCCCGTCGT
GTAGATAACTACGATACGGGAGGGCTTACCATCTGGCCCCAGTGCTGCAATGATACCGCGAGACCCACGC
TCACCGGCTCCAGATTTATCAGCAATAAACCAGCCAGCCGGAAGGGCCGAGCGCAGAAGTGGTCCTGCAA
CTTTATCCGCCTCCATCCAGTCTATTAATTGTTGCCGGGAAGCTAGAGTAAGTAGTTCGCCAGTTAATAG
TTTGCGCAACGTTGTTGCCATTGCTACAGGCATCGTGGTGTCACGCTCGTCGTTTGGTATGGCTTCATTC
AGCTCCGGTTCCCAACGATCAAGGCGAGTTACATGATCCCCCATGTTGTGCAAAAAAGCGGTTAGCTCCT
TCGGTCCTCCGATCGTTGTCAGAAGTAAGTTGGCCGCAGTGTTATCACTCATGGTTATGGCAGCACTGCA
TAATTCTCTTACTGTCATGCCATCCGTAAGATGCTTTTCTGTGACTGGTGAGTACTCAACCAAGTCATTC
TGAGAATAGTGTATGCGGCGACCGAGTTGCTCTTGCCCGGCGTCAATACGGGATAATACCGCGCCACATA
GCAGAACTTTAAAAGTGCTCATCATTGGAAAACGTTCTTCGGGGCGAAAACTCTCAAGGATCTTACCGCT
GTTGAGATCCAGTTCGATGTAACCCACTCGTGCACCCAACTGATCTTCAGCATCTTTTACTTTCACCAGC
GTTTCTGGGTGAGCAAAAACAGGAAGGCAAAATGCCGCAAAAAAGGGAATAAGGGCGACACGGAAATGTT
GAATACTCATACTCTTCCTTTTTCAATATTATTGAAGCATTTATCAGGGTTATTGTCTCATGAGCGGATA
CATATTTGAATGTATTTAGAAAAATAAACAAATAGGGGTTCCGCGCACATTTCCCCGAAAAGTGCCACCT
GACGTCGACGGATCGGGAGATCTCCCGATCCCCTATGGTGCACTCTCAGTACAATCTGCTCTGATGCCGC
ATAGTTAAGCCAGTATCTGCTCCCTGCTTGTGTGTTGGAGGTCGCTGAGTAG
