>Addgene plasmid #198557 | SpCas9-NRCH-CGBE1 | depositor partial sequence | sequence record 384720 | SpCas9-NRCH-CGBE1 sequence 6204 bps
ATGAAACGGACAGCCGACGGAAGCGAGTTCGAGTCACCAAAGAAGAAGCGGAAAGTCGCCAACGAACTGA
CCTGGCACGACGTGCTGGCCGAAGAGAAGCAGCAGCCCTATTTCCTTAACACCCTGCAGACCGTGGCCAG
CGAGCGGCAGAGCGGCGTGACCATCTACCCCCCACAGAAAGACGTGTTTAACGCCTTCCGCTTCACAGAG
CTGGGCGACGTGAAGGTGGTGATCCTGGGCCAGGACCCCTACCACGGCCCCGGCCAGGCCCATGGTCTGG
CCTTCAGCGTGCGGCCCGGCATCGCCATCCCCCCCAGCCTGCTGAACATGTATAAGGAGCTGGAAAACAC
CATCCCCGGCTTCACCCGGCCCAATCACGGCTACCTGGAGAGCTGGGCGCGGCAGGGCGTGCTGCTGCTC
AACACCGTGCTGACGGTACGGGCCGGCCAGGCGCATAGCCACGCCAGCCTGGGCTGGGAGACCTTCACCG
ATAAGGTGATCAGCCTGATCAACCAGCACCGGGAGGGCGTGGTGTTTCTGCTGTGGGGCAGCCATGCCCA
GAAGAAAGGCGCCATCATCGACAAGCAGCGGCATCATGTGCTGAAAGCCCCCCACCCCAGCCCCCTTAGC
GCCCACCGGGGCTTCTTCGGCTGCAACCATTTCGTGCTGGCCAATCAGTGGCTGGAACAACGGGGCGAGA
CCCCCATTGACTGGATGCCCGTGTTGCCCGCCGAGAGCGAGAGCGGCGGGAGCGGCGGGAGCGGGGGGAG
CTCCTCAGAGACTGGGCCTGTCGCCGTCGATCCAACCCTGCGCCGCCGGATTGAACCTCACGAGTTTGAA
GTGTTCTTTGACCCCCGGGAGCTGGCCAAGGAGACATGCCTGCTGTACGAGATCAACTGGGGAGGCAGGC
ACTCCATCTGGAGGCACACCTCTCAGAACACAAATAAGCACGTGGAGGTGAACTTCATCGAGAAGTTTAC
CACAGAGCGGTACTTCTGCCCCAATACCAGATGTAGCATCACATGGTTTCTGAGCTGGTCCCCTTGCGGA
GAGTGTAGCAGGGCCATCACCGAGTTCCTGTCCAGATATCCACACGTGACACTGTTTATCTACATCGCCA
GGCTGTATCACCACGCAGACCCAAGGAATAGGCAGGGCCTGCGCGATCTGATCAGCTCCGGCGTGACCAT
CCAGATCATGACAGAGCAGGAGTCCGGCTACTGCTGGCGGAACTTCGTGAATTATTCTCCTAGCAACGAG
GCCCACTGGCCTAGGTACCCACACCTGTGGGTGCGCCTGTACGTGCTGGAGCTGTATTGCATCATCCTGG
GCCTGCCCCCTTGTCTGAATATCCTGCGGAGAAAGCAGCCCCAGCTGACCTTCTTTACAATCGCCCTGCA
GTCTTGTCACTATCAGAGGCTGCCACCCCACATCCTGTGGGCCACAGGCCTGAAGTCTGGAGGATCTAGC
GGAGGATCCTCTGGCAGCGAGACACCAGGAACAAGCGAGTCAGCAACACCAGAGAGCAGTGGCGGCAGCA
GCGGCGGCAGCGACAAGAAGTACAGCATCGGCCTGGCCATCGGCACCAACTCTGTGGGCTGGGCCGTGAT
CACCGACGAGTACAAGGTGCCCAGCAAGAAATTCAAGGTGCTGGGCAACACCGACCGGCACAGCATCAAG
AAGAACCTGATCGGAGCCCTGCTGTTCGACAGCGGCGAAACAGCCGAGGCCACCCGGCTGAAGAGAACCG
CCAGAAGAAGATACACCAGACGGAAGAACCGGATCTGCTATCTGCAAGAGATCTTCAGCAACGAGATGGC
CAAGGTGGACGACAGCTTCTTCCACAGACTGGAAGAGTCCTTCCTGGTGGAAGAGGATAAGAAGCACGAG
CGGCACCCCATCTTCGGCAACATCGTGGACGAGGTGGCCTACCACGAGAAGTACCCCACCATCTACCACC
TGAGAAAGAAACTGGTGGACAGCACCGACAAGGCCGACCTGCGGCTGATCTATCTGGCCCTGGCCCACAT
GATCAAGTTCCGGGGCCACTTCCTGATCGAGGGCGACCTGAACCCCGACAACAGCGACGTGGACAAGCTG
TTCATCCAGCTGGTGCAGACCTACAACCAGCTGTTCGAGGAAAACCCCATCAACGCCAGCGGCGTGGACG
CCAAGGCCATCCTGTCTGCCAGACTGAGCAAGAGCAGACGGCTGGAAAATCTGATCGCCCAGCTGCCCGG
CGAGAAGAAGAATGGCCTGTTCGGAAACCTGATTGCCCTGAGCCTGGGCCTGACCCCCAACTTCAAGAGC
AACTTCGACCTGGCCGAGGATGCCAAACTGCAGCTGAGCAAGGACACCTACGACGACGACCTGGACAACC
TGCTGGCCCAGATCGGCGACCAGTACGCCGACCTGTTTCTGGCCGCCAAGAACCTGTCCGACGCCATCCT
GCTGAGCGACATCCTGAGAGTGAACACCGAGATCACCAAGGCCCCCCTGAGCGCCTCTATGGTGAAGAGA
TACGACGAGCACCACCAGGACCTGACCCTGCTGAAAGCTCTCGTGCGGCAGCAGCTGCCTGAGAAGTACA
AAGAGATTTTCTTCGACCAGAGCAAGAACGGCTACGCCGGCTACATTGACGGCGGAGCCAGCCAGGAAGA
GTTCTACAAGTTCATCAAGCCCATCCTGGAAAAGATGGACGGCACCGAGGAACTGCTCGTGAAGCTGAAC
AGAGAGGACCTGCTGCGGAAGCAGCGGACCTTCGACAACGGCATCATCCCCCACCAGATCCACCTGGGAG
AGCTGCACGCCATTCTGCGGCGGCAGGGCGATTTTTACCCATTCCTGAAGGACAACCGGGAAAAGATCGA
GAAGATCCTGACCTTCCGCATCCCCTACTACGTGGGCCCTCTGGCCAGGGGAAACAGCAGATTCGCCTGG
ATGACCAGAAAGAGCGAGGAAACCATCACCCCCTGGAACTTCGAGGAAGTGGTGGACAAGGGCGCTTCCG
CCCAGAGCTTCATCGAGCGGATGACCAACTTCGATAAGAACCTGCCCAACGAGAAGGTGCTGCCCAAGCA
CAGCCTGCTGTACGAGTACTTCACCGTGTATAACGAGCTGACCAAAGTGAAATACGTGACCGAGGGAATG
AGAAAGCCCGCCTTCCTGAGCGGCGAGCAGAAAAAGGCCATCGTGGACCTGCTGTTCAAGACCAACCGGA
AAGTGACCGTGAAGCAGCTGAAAGAGGACTACTTCAAGAAAATCGAGTGCTTCGACTCCGTGGAAATCTC
CGGCGTGGAAGATCGGTTCAACGCCTCCCTGGGCACATACCACGATCTGCTGAAAATTATCAAGGACAAG
GACTTCCTGGACAATGAGGAAAACGAGGACATTCTGGAAGATATCGTGCTGACCCTGACACTGTTTGAGG
ACAGAGAGATGATCGAGGAACGGCTGAAAACCTATGCCCACCTGTTCGACGACAAAGTGATGAAGCAGCT
GAAGCGGCTGAGATACACCGGCTGGGGCAGGCTGAGCCGGAAGCTGATCAACGGCATCCGGGACAAGCAG
TCCGGCAAGACAATCCTGGATTTCCTGAAGTCCGACGGCTTCGCCAACAGAAACTTCATGCAGCTGATCC
ACGACGACAGCCTGACCTTTAAAGAGGACATCCAGAAAGCCCAGGTGTCCGGCCAGGGCGATAGCCTGCA
CGAGCACATTGCCAATCTGGCCGGCAGCCCCGCCATTAAGAAGGGCATCCTGCAGACAGTGAAGGTGGTG
GACGAGCTCGTGAAAGTGATGGGCGGCCACAAGCCCGAGAACATCGTGATCGAAATGGCCAGAGAGAACC
AGACCACCCAGAAGGGACAGAAGAACAGCCGCGAGAGAATGAAGCGGATCGAAGAGGGCATCAAAGAGCT
GGGCAGCCAGATCCTGAAAGAACACCCCGTGGAAAACACCCAGCTGCAGAACGAGAAGCTGTACCTGTAC
TACCTGCAGAATGGGCGGGATATGTACGTGGACCAGGAACTGGACATCAACCGGCTGTCCGACTACGATG
TGGACCATATCGTGCCTCAGAGCTTTCTGAAGGACGACTCCATCGACAACAAGGTGCTGACCAGAAGCGA
CAAGAACCGGGGCAAGAGCGACAACGTGCCCTCCGAAGAGGTCGTGAAGAAGATGAAGAACTACTGGCGG
CAGCTGCTGAACGCCAAGCTGATTACCCAGAGAAAGTTCGACAATCTGACCAAGGCCGAGAGAGGCGGCC
TGAGCGAACTGGATAAGGCCGGCTTCATCAAGAGACAGCTGGTGGAAACCCGGCAGATCACAAAGCACGT
GGCACAGATCCTGGACTCCCGGATGAACACTAAGTACGACGAGAATGACAAGCTGATCCGGGAAGTGAAA
GTGATCACCCTGAAGTCCAAGCTGGTGTCCGATTTCCGGAAGGATTTCCAGTTTTACAAAGTGCGCGAGA
TCAACAACTACCACCACGCCCACGACGCCTACCTGAACGCCGTCGTGGGAACCGCCCTGATCAAAAAGTA
CCCTAAGCTGGAAAGCGAGTTCGTGTACGGCGACTACAAGGTGTACGACGTGCGGAAGATGATCGCCAAG
AGCGAGCAGGAAATCGGCAAGGCTACCGCCAAGTACTTCTTCTACAGCAACATCATGAACTTTTTCAAGA
CCGAGATTACCCTGGCCAACGGCGAGATCCGGAAGCGGCCTCTGATCGAGACAAACGGCGAAACCGGGGA
GATCGTGTGGGATAAGGGCCGGGATTTTGCCACCGTGCGGAAAGTGCTGAGCATGCCCCAAGTGAATATC
GTGAAAAAGACCGAGGTGCAGACAGGCGGCTTCAGCAAAGAGTCTATCCTGCCCAAGGGCAACAGCGATA
AGCTGATCGCCAGAAAGAAGGACTGGGACCCTAAGAAGTACGGCGGCTTCAACAGCCCCACCGTGGCCTA
TTCTGTGCTGGTGGTGGCCAAAGTGGAAAAGGGCAAGTCCAAGAAACTGAAGAGTGTGAAAGAGCTACTG
GGGATCACCATCATGGAAAGAAGCAGCTTCGAGAAGAATCCCATCGACTTTCTGGAAGCCAAGGGCTACA
AAGAAGTGAAAAAGGACCTGATCATCAAGCTGCCTAAGTACTCCCTGTTCGAGCTGGAAAACGGCCGGAA
GAGAATGCTGGCCTCTGCCGGCGTGCTGCAGAAGGGAAACGAACTGGCCCTGCCCTCCAAATATGTGAAC
TTCCTGTACCTGGCCAGCCACTATGAGAAGCTGAAGGGCTCCCCCGAGGATAATGAGCAGAAACAGCTGT
TTGTGGAACAGCACAAGCACTACCTGGACGAGATCATCGAGCAGATCAGCGAGTTCTCCAAGAGAGTGAT
CCTGGCCGACGCTAATCTGGACAAAGTGCTGTCCGCCTACAACAAGCACCGGGATAAGCCCATCAGAGAG
CAGGCCGAGAATATCATCCACCTGTTTACCCTGACCAATCTGGGAGCCCCTGCCGCCTTCAAGTACTTTG
ACACCACCATCAACCGGAAGCAGTACAACACCACCAAAGAGGTGCTGGACGCCACCCTGATCCGGCAGAG
CATCACCGGCCTGTACGAGACACGGATCGACCTGTCTCAGCTGGGAGGCGACTCTGGCGGCTCAAAAAGA
ACCGCCGACGGCAGCGAATTCGAGCCCAAGAAGAAGAGGAAAGTCGATTACAAAGACGATGACGATAAGG
GATCCGGCGCAACAAACTTCTCTCTGCTGAAACAAGCCGGAGATGTCGAAGAGAATCCTGGACCGATGGC
CAAGCCTTTGTCTCAAGAAGAATCCACCCTCATTGAAAGAGCAACGGCTACAATCAACAGCATCCCCATC
TCTGAAGACTACAGCGTCGCCAGCGCAGCTCTCTCTAGCGACGGCCGCATCTTCACTGGTGTCAATGTAT
ATCATTTTACTGGGGGACCTTGTGCAGAACTCGTGGTGCTGGGCACTGCTGCTGCTGCGGCAGCTGGCAA
CCTGACTTGTATCGTCGCGATCGGAAATGAGAACAGGGGCATCTTGAGCCCCTGCGGACGGTGCCGACAG
GTGCTTCTCGATCTGCATCCTGGGATCAAAGCCATAGTGAAGGACAGTGATGGACAGCCGACGGCAGTTG
GGATTCGTGAATTGCTGCCCTCTGGTTATGTGTGGGAGGGCTAA
